>Addgene plasmid #54188 | mEmerald-Myopalladin-C-14 | depositor partial sequence | sequence record 84338 | insert sequence
TCCGCTAGCGCTACCGGTCGCCACCATGGTGAGCAAGGGCGAGGAGCTGTTCACCGGGGTGGTGCCCATC
CTGGTCGAGCTGGACGGCGACGTAAACGGCCACAAGTTCAGCGTGTCCGGCGAGGGCGAGGGCGATGCCA
CCTACGGCAAGCTGACCCTGAAGTTCATCTGCACCACCGGCAAGCTGCCCGTGCCCTGGCCCACCCTCGT
GACCACCTTGACCTACGGCGTGCAGTGCTTCGCCCGCTACCCCGACCACATGAAGCAGCACGACTTCTTC
AAGTCCGCCATGCCCGAAGGCTACGTCCAGGAGCGCACCATCTTCTTCAAGGACGACGGCAACTACAAGA
CCCGCGCCGAGGTGAAGTTCGAGGGCGACACCCTGGTGAACCGCATCGAGCTGAAGGGCATCGACTTCAA
GGAGGACGGCAACATCCTGGGGCACAAGCTGGAGTACAACTACAACAGCCACAAGGTCTATATCACCGCC
GACAAGCAGAAGAACGGCATCAAGGTGAACTTCAAGACCCGCCACAACATCGAGGACGGCAGCGTGCAGC
TCGCCGACCACTACCAGCAGAACACCCCCATCGGCGACGGCCCCGTGCTGCTGCCCGACAACCACTACCT
GAGCACCCAGTCCAAGCTGAGCAAAGACCCCAACGAGAAGCGCGATCACATGGTCCTGCTGGAGTTCGTG
ACCGCCGCCGGGATCACTCTCGGCATGGACGAGCTGTACAAGTCCGGAAGTGCTGGGAGCGCAAGCGGAA
GCGGAGGCTCCGGTCAAGACGACAGCATAGAAGCTTCTACTTCCATATCTCAGCTTCTAAGAGAGAGCTA
TTTAGCTGAAACCAGACATCGGGGAAACAATGAGAGGAGTCGAGCGGAGCCCTCCTCCAACCCTTGCCAT
TTCGGCAGTCCTTCTGGGGCCGCTGAAGGAGGCGGAGGCCAAGATGACCTTCCAGATCTTTCAGCCTTTC
TGAGCCAAGAAGAATTAGACGAAAGTGTCAATTTGGCAAGACTGGCCATCAATTACGACCCTTTGGAGAA
GGCAGATGAAACTCAAGCTAGAAAACGACTTTCTCCTGATCAGATGAAACACTCACCTAATTTAAGTTTT
GAGCCTAACTTCTGCCAGGATAACCCTCGAAGTCCCACCAGCTCTAAAGAAAGCCCCCAGGAGGCAAAAA
GGCCACAGTATTGTTCTGAAACCCAGTCCAAAAAAGTATTTTTAAATAAGGCTGCCGACTTCATTGAAGA
GCTATCCTCCCTTTTCAAATCCCACAGCTCCAAAAGGATTAGACCTCGTGCCTGCAAAAACCACAAGAGT
AAACTGGAATCTCAAAACAAAGTTATGCAGGAAAACAGCTCCAGTTTCTCAGATCTGTCAGAAAGACGAG
AAAGATCTTCTGTTCCCATCCCTATCCCTGCGGATACCAGGGATAATGAAGTGAATCACGCCCTGGAACA
GCAGGAAGCCAAGAGGCGTGAAGCGGAGCAGGCTGCCAGTGAGGCGGCTGGTGGAGACACTACACCAGGG
TCTTCCCCTTCATCTCTGTACTATGAAGAACCTCTGGGGCAACCTCCCCGGTTCACTCAAAAGTTACGGA
GCAGAGAAGTTCCAGAAGGAACTCGAGTACAGTTGGATTGCATAGTGGTAGGAATTCCACCACCTCAAGT
AAGGTGGTACTGTGAAGGCAAGGAGCTTGAAAATTCCCCAGATATTCACATCGCCCAGGCAGGAAATCTG
CACTCACTGACCATTGCGGAAGCCTTTGAAGAGGACACAGGACGCTATTCCTGCTTTGCTTCTAACATCT
ATGGGACAGATTCGACTTCTGCTGAGATTTATATAGAAGGGGTTTCTTCTTCTGACTCAGAAGGCGACCC
TAACAAGGAAGAGATGAATCGAATCCAGAAGCCAAATGAGGTGTCATCTCCTCCCACTACCTCTGCAGTC
ATTCCTCCAGCAGTACCCCAAGCCCAGCATTTGGTGGCCCAACCTCGTGTGGCAACCATCCAGCAGTGTC
AGAGCCCCACCAATTACTTGCAGGGATTGGATGGAAAACCTATCATTGCAGCTCCTGTGTTTACAAAGAT
GCTACAAAATTTGTCAGCTTCTGAGGGTCAGCTGGTTGTCTTTGAATGCAGAGTAAAAGGAGCTCCATCT
CCTAAGGTTGAGTGGTATAGAGAAGGGACTTTAATAGAAGATTCTCCAGATTTTAGGATTTTACAGAAAA
AACCTCGATCCATGGCAGAGCCAGAGGAGATTTGCACCTTGGTCATTGCTGAGGTGTTTGCAGAAGATTC
TGGGTGCTTCACATGTACTGCAAGCAACAAATACGGCACAGTGTCAAGCATTGCACAGCTGCACGTGAGA
GGAAATGAGGACCTCAGCAACAACGGGTCTCTTCACTCAGCCAACTCCACCACCAACCTGGCAGCTATTG
AGCCACAGCCCTCCCCACCCCACTCAGAGCCTCCATCTGTGGAACAACCCCCCAAACCCAAACTCGAGGG
GGTTCTGGTGAACCACAATGAGCCCCGGTCCAGCTCCAGGATTGGGCTTCGTGTGCACTTCAACCTGCCT
GAAGATGACAAAGGAAGTGAAGCATCCTCCGAGGCTGGTGTGGTGACCACCAGACAGACCAGGCCCGATT
CTTTGCAGGAGAGGTTCAACGGACAGGCAACAAAAACCCCAGAGCCTTCTTCCCCCGTGAAAGAGCCCCC
TCCAGTTCTGGCCAAACCCAAACTTGATTCCACTCAGTTACAACAGCTTCATAACCAAGTCTTACTGGAA
CAACACCAATTGCAAAACCCACCTCCTTCATCTCCTAAGGAGTTTCCTTTCAGCATGACTGTTTTGAACT
CCAATGCTCCCCCAGCGGTGACAACATCCAGTAAGCAGGTGAAGGCTCCTTCATCACAGACGTTCAGCTT
GGCCCGGCCGAAGTATTTCTTCCCCTCCACGAACACCACCGCAGCAACTGTGGCCCCTTCCAGCTCTCCG
GTGTTCACTTTGAGCAGCACTCCTCAAACTATTCAGAGGACAGTGAGCAAAGAAAGCCTCTTAGTGTCTC
ACCCCTCTGTGCAAACCAAATCTCCAGGAGGGCTTTCCATCCAAAATGAGCCACTCCCACCAGGCCCAAC
AGAACCAACACCACCACCATTCACATTTTCCATCCCCAGCGGAAACCAGTTTCAGCCCCGCTGTGTGTCC
CCAATTCCTGTCTCTCCTACCAGCCGGATTCAGAACCCAGTGGCTTTCCTCAGCTCTGTTCTGCCTTCTC
TCCCTGCCATCCCACCCACAAATGCCATGGGGCTGCCTAGAAGTGCACCATCCATGCCATCCCAGGGATT
AGCGAAGAAAAATACAAAGTCTCCTCAACCAGTGAATGATGATAACATTCGTGAAACTAAGAACGCAGTG
ATTCGAGACTTGGGAAAAAAAATAACTTTCAGTGATGTCAGACCAAACCAGCAGGAGTACAAAATTTCAA
GCTTTGAGCAGAGGCTGATGAATGAAATAGAGTTTCGCTTGGAACGTACTCCTGTTGATGAATCAGATGA
TGAAATTCAACATGATGAGATCCCCACGGGCAAGTGTATTGCTCCCATCTTTGACAAGAGACTCAAGCAC
TTCCGGGTCACAGAAGGCTCTCCAGTCACATTCACCTGCAAAATTGTTGGGATACCTGTTCCAAAGGTTT
ACTGGTTCAAAGATGGGAAGCAGATTTCTAAGAGAAATGAGCACTGCAAAATGAGGCGAGAAGGAGATGG
GACATGTTCTCTGCACATTGAATCCACTACCAGTGATGACGATGGCAACTACACCATCATGGCAGCCAAC
CCCCAGGGGAGAATCAGCTGTTCTGGCCACTTGATGGTACAAAGTTTGCCCATTCGCAGTCGGCTAACCT
CTGCTGGTCAGTCTCACAGGGGAAGATCCCGAGTGCAAGAAAGAGACAAAGAGCCCCTACAGGAACGCTT
TTTCCGACCACATTTCCTGCAGGCTCCTGGGGATATGGTAGCTCATGAGGGGCGCCTCTGTCGGCTGGAC
TGTAAGGTGAGTGGTTTACCGCCCCCGGAGCTGACATGGCTACTCAATGGCCAACCTGTGCTACCAGATG
CCTCCCACAAGATGCTGGTCAGGGAGACCGGAGTCCACTCTCTGCTCATTGACCCACTCACTCAGCGCGA
CGCAGGGACCTATAAGTGCATCGCTACCAACAAAACCGGGCAGAATTCTTTTAGTCTGGAGCTCTCTGTA
GTAGCCAAAGAGGTGAAGAAAGCACCTGTGATCCTGGAGAAACTACAGAACTGCGGTGTTCCCGAAGGCC
ACCCCGTGAGACTGGAGTGCCGCGTGATAGGCATGCCCCCACCTGTGTTCTACTGGAAGAAAGACAATGA
GACCATCCCTTGCACCAGAGAGAGGATCAGTATGCACCAGGACACAACAGGGTATGCCTGCCTTCTCATT
CAGCCAGCCAAGAAATCAGACGCTGGATGGTACACGTTGTCAGCCAAGAATGAAGCCGGCATCGTGTCGT
GCACTGCCAGGCTGGATATATACGCTCAGTGGCACCATCAGATCCCACCGCCCATGTCTGTCCGGCCCAG
TGGCAGTCGCTACGGATCTCTCACCAGTAAAGGACTTGACATATTTTCTGCCTTTTCCTCCATGGAAAGC
ACGATGGTGTATTCATGCTCTTCTCGGAGTGTAGTGGAGAGTGATGAACTTTAAGGATCCACCGGATCTA
GATAACTGATCATAATC
