>Addgene plasmid #54188 | mEmerald-Myopalladin-C-14 | addgene partial sequence | sequence record 93183 | EGFP-C 5'-CATGGTCCTGCTGGAGTTCGTG-3'
GACGAGCTGTACAAGTCCGGAAGTGCTGGGAGCGCAAGCGGAAGCGGAGGCTCCGGTCAAGACGACAGCA
TAGAAGCTTCTACTTCCATATCTCAGCTTCTAAGAGAGAGCTATTTAGCTGAAACCAGACATCGGGGAAA
CAATGAGAGGAGTCGAGCGGAGCCCTCCTCCAACCCTTGCCATTTCGGCAGTCCTTCTGGGGCCGCTGAA
GGAGGCGGAGGCCAAGATGACCTTCCAGATCTTTCAGCCTTTCTGAGCCAAGAAGAATTAGACGAAAGTG
TCAATTTGGCAAGACTGGCCATCAATTACGACCCTTTGGAGAAGGCAGATGAAACTCAAGCTAGAAAACG
ACTTTCTCCTGATCAGATGAAACACTCACCTAATTTAAGTTTTGAGCCTAACTTCTGCCAGGATAACCCT
CGAAGTCCCACCAGCTCTAAAGAAAGCCCCCAGGAGGCAAAAAGGCCACAGTATTGTTCTGAAACCCAGT
CCAAAAAAGTATTTTTAAATAAGGCTGCCGACTTCATTGAAGAGCTATCCTCCCTTTTCAAATCCCACAG
CTCCAAAAGGATTAGACCTCGTGCCTGCAAAAACCACAAGAGTAAACTGGAATCTCAAAACAAAGTTATG
CAGGAAAACAGCTCCAGTTTCTCAGATCTGTCAGAAAGACGAGAAAGATCTTCTGTTCCCATCCCTATCC
CTGCGGATACCAGGGATAATGAAGTGAATCACGCCCTGGAACAGCAGGAAGCCAAGAGGCGTGAAGCGGA
GCAGGCTGCCAGTGAGGCGGCTGGTGGAGACACTACACCAGGGTCTTCC
