[The description below was written by a language model from this plasmid's Addgene catalogue record.]
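Description:
mEmerald-Myopalladin-C-14 is a mammalian expression plasmid built on the mEmerald-C1 backbone (about 4.75 kb without insert), a C1-style fluorescent protein fusion vector. It encodes human myopalladin (MYPN, corresponding to the NM_032578.3 transcript) fused to the green fluorescent protein mEmerald. The tag comes from the backbone and sits at the N terminus of the fusion, so myopalladin is joined to the C-terminal end of mEmerald. The "14" in the name may refer to the length of the linker between the two proteins, but the record does not say so. Expression is driven by the CMV promoter, which gives strong constitutive transcription in most mammalian cell lines. The listed 3′ sequencing primer indicates an SV40 polyadenylation signal downstream of the insert.

The plasmid is maintained at high copy number in E. coli under kanamycin selection. In mammalian cells, the neomycin resistance marker allows G418 selection of stable transfectants. No feature table accompanies the record, so the origin of replication, the exact insert boundaries and the cloning method (listed as unknown) cannot be described in detail.

The construct is intended as a fluorescent localization marker for the cytoskeleton. Myopalladin is a muscle protein associated with the sarcomere, and the fusion lets its distribution be followed by fluorescence microscopy. The record gives an excitation peak of 487 nm and an emission peak of 509 nm for mEmerald, which is compatible with standard GFP/FITC filter sets.
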