Addgene plasmid #54188: mEmerald-Myopalladin-C-14
Purpose: Localization: Cytoskeleton , Excitation: 487, Emission: 509
Depositing lab: Michael Davidson. Depositing organization: Florida State University, Tallahassee.
Backbone
  Vector backbone: mEmerald-C1
  Backbone size w/o insert (bp): 4750
  Vector type: Mammalian Expression
  Selectable markers: Neomycin (select with G418)
Growth in bacteria
  Bacterial resistance: Kanamycin, 50 μg/mL
  Growth temperature: 37°C
  Growth strain: DH5alpha
  Copy number: High Copy
Gene/Insert
  Gene/Insert name: Myopalladin (alt name: NM_032578.3)
  Species: H. sapiens (human)
  Entrez Gene: MYPN (a.k.a. CMD1DD, CMH22, MYOP, RCM4)
  Promoter: CMV
  Tag / fusion protein: mEmerald (N terminal on backbone)
  Cloning method: Unknown
  Sequencing primers: 5′ CMV-F; 3′ SV40pA-R
Terms and licenses: Academic/Nonprofit Terms; Industry Terms
Depositor comments: . Excitation = 487; Emission = 509. Localization data: Cytoskeleton
How to cite: mEmerald-Myopalladin-C-14 was a gift from Michael Davidson (Addgene plasmid # 54188 ; http://n2t.net/addgene:54188 ; RRID:Addgene_54188)
